>Addgene plasmid #89792 | N1-moxDendra2 | addgene full sequence | sequence record 176795 | Addgene NGS Result
CGTTACATAACTTACGGTAAATGGCCCGCCTGGCTGACCGCCCAACGACCCCCGCCCATTGACGTCAATA
ATGACGTATGTTCCCATAGTAACGCCAATAGGGACTTTCCATTGACGTCAATGGGTGGAGTATTTACGGT
AAACTGCCCACTTGGCAGTACATCAAGTGTATCATATGCCAAGTACGCCCCCTATTGACGTCAATGACGG
TAAATGGCCCGCCTGGCATTATGCCCAGTACATGACCTTATGGGACTTTCCTACTTGGCAGTACATCTAC
GTATTAGTCATCGCTATTACCATGGTGATGCGGTTTTGGCAGTACATCAATGGGCGTGGATAGCGGTTTG
ACTCACGGGGATTTCCAAGTCTCCACCCCATTGACGTCAATGGGAGTTTGTTTTGGCACCAAAATCAACG
GGACTTTCCAAAATGTCGTAACAACTCCGCCCCATTGACGCAAATGGGCGGTAGGCGTGTACGGTGGGAG
GTCTATATAAGCAGAGCTGGTTTAGTGAACCGTCAGATCCGCTAGCGCTACCGGACTCAGATCTCGAGCT
CAAGCTTCGAATTCTGCAGTCGACGGTACCGCGGGCCCGGGATCCACCGGTCGCCACCATGAACACCCCG
GGAATTAACCTGATCAAGGAGGACATGCGCGTGAAGGTGCACATGGAGGGCAACGTGAACGGCCACGCCT
TCGTGATCGAGGGCGAGGGCAAGGGCAAGCCCTACGAGGGCACCCAGACCGCCCAGCTGACCGTGAAGGA
GGGCGCCCCCCTGCCCTTCAGCTACGACATCCTGACCACCGCCGTGCACTACGGCAACCGGGTGTTCACC
AAGTACCCCGAGGACATCCCCGACTACTTCAAGCAGAGCTTCCCCGAGGGCTACAGCTGGGAGCGCACCA
TGACCTTCGAGGACAAGGGCATCGCCACCATCCGCAGCGACATCAGCCTGGAGGGCGACACCTTCTTCCA
GAACGTGCGCTTCAAGGGCACCAACTTCCCCCCCAACGGCCCCGTGATGCAGAAGAAGACCCTGAAGTGG
GAGCCCAGCACCGAGAAGCTGCACGTGCGCGACGGCCTGCTGGTGGGCAACATCAACATGGCCCTGCTGC
TGGAGGGCGGCGGCCACTACCTGGCCGACTTCAAGACCACCTACAAGGCCAAGAAGGTGGTGCAGCTGCC
CGACGCCCACTTCGTGGACCACCGCATCGAGATCCTGGGCCAGGACAGCGACTACAACAAGGTGAAGCTG
TACGAGCACGCCGTGGCCCGCTACAGCCCCCTGCCCAGCCAGGTGTGGTAAGCGGCCGCGACTCTAGATC
ATAATCAGCCATACCACATTTGTAGAGGTTTTACTTGCTTTAAAAAACCTCCCACACCTCCCCCTGAACC
TGAAACATAAAATGAATGCAATTGTTGTTGTTAACTTGTTTATTGCAGCTTATAATGGTTACAAATAAAG
CAATAGCATCACAAATTTCACAAATAAAGCATTTTTTTCACTGCATTCTAGTTGTGGTTTGTCCAAACTC
ATCAATGTATCTTAAGGCGTAAATTGTAAGCGTTAATATTTTGTTAAAATTCGCGTTAAATTTTTGTTAA
ATCAGCTCATTTTTTAACCAATAGGCCGAAATCGGCAAAATCCCTTATAAATCAAAAGAATAGACCGAGA
TAGGGT
[37 nt withheld, positions 1687-1723]
AAAGAACGTGGACTCCAACGTCAAAGG
[49 nt withheld, positions 1751-1799]
T
[91 nt withheld, positions 1801-1891]
G
[124 nt withheld, positions 1893-2016]
CAGGTGGCACTTTTCGGGGAAATGTGCGCGGAACCCCTATTTGTTTATTTTTCTAAATACATTCAAATAT
GTATCCGCTCATGAGACAATAACCCTGATAAATGCTTCAATAATATTGAAAAAGGAAGAGTCCTGAGGCG
GAAAGAACCAGCTGTGGAATGTGTGTCAGTTAGGGTGTGGAAAGTCCCCAGGCTCCCCAGCAGGCAGAAG
TATGCAAAGCATGCATCTCAATTAGTCAGCAACCAGGTGTGGAAAGTCCCCAGGCTCCCCAGCAGGCAGA
AGTATGCAAAGCATGCATCTCAATTAGTCAGCAACCATAGTCCCGCCCCTAACTCCGCCCATCCCGCCCC
TAACTCCGCCCAGTTCCGCCCATTCTCCGCCCCATGGCTGACTAATTTTTTTTATTTATGCAGAGGCCGA
GGCCGCCTCGGCCTCTGAGCTATTCCAGAAGTAGTGAGGAGGCTTTTTTGGAGGCCTAGGCTTTTGCAAA
GATCGATCAAGAGACAGGATGAGGATCGTTTCGCATGATTGAACAAGATGGATTGCACGCAGGTTCTCCG
GCCGCTTGGGTGGAGAGGCTATTCGGCTATGACTGGGCACAACAGACAATCGGCTGCTCTGATGCCGCCG
TGTTCCGGCTGTCAGCGCAGGGGCGCCCGGTTCTTTTTGTCAAGACCGACCTGTCCGGTGCCCTGAATGA
ACTGCAAGACGAGGCAGCGCGGCTATCGTGGCTGGCCACGACGGGCGTTCCTTGCGCAGCTGTGCTCGAC
GTTGTCACTGAAGCGGGAAGGGACTGGCTGCTATTGGGCGAAGTGCCGGGGCAGGATCTCCTGTCATCTC
ACCTTGCTCCTGCCGAGAAAGTATCCATCATGGCTGATGCAATGCGGCGGCTGCATACGCTTGATCCGGC
TACCTGCCCATTCGACCACCAAGCGAAACATCGCATCGAGCGAGCACGTACTCGGATGGAAGCCGGTCTT
GTCGATCAGGATGATCTGGACGAAGAGCATCAGGGGCTCGCGCCAGCCGAACTGTTCGCCAGGCTCAAGG
CGAGCATGCCCGACGGCGAGGATCTCGTCGTGACCCATGGCGATGCCTGCTTGCCGAATATCATGGTGGA
AAATGGCCGCTTTTCTGGATTCATCGACTGTGGCCGGCTGGGTGTGGCGGACCGCTATCAGGACATAGCG
TTGGCTACCCGTGATATTGCTGAAGAGCTTGGCGGCGAATGGGCTGACCGCTTCCTCGTGCTTTACGGTA
TCGCCGCTCCCGATTCGCAGCGCATCGCCTTCTATCGCCTTCTTGACGAGTTCTTCTGAGCGGGACTCTG
GGGTTCGAAATGACCGACCAAGCGACGCCCAACCTGCCATCACGAGATTTCGATTCCACCGCCGCCTTCT
ATGAAAGGTTGGGCTTCGGAATCGTTTTCCGGGACGCCGGCTGGATGATCCTCCAGCGCGGGGATCTCAT
GCTGGAGTTCTTCGCCCACCCTAGGGGGAGGCTAACTGAAACACGGAAGGAGACAATACCGGAAGGAACC
CGCGCTATGACGGCAATAAAAAGACAGAATAAAACGCACGGTGTTGGGTCGTTTGTTCATAAACGCGGGG
TTCGGTCCCAGGGCTGGCACTCTGTCGATACCCCACCGAGACCCCATTGGGGCCAATACGCCCGCGTTTC
TTCCTTTTCCCCACCCCACCCCCCAAGTTCGGGTGAAGGCCCAGGGCTCGCAGCCAACGTCGGGGCGGCA
GGCCCTGCCATAGCCTCAGGTTACTCATATATACTTTAGATTGATTTAAAACTTCATTTTTAATTTAAAA
GGATCTAGGTGAAGATCCTTTTTGATAATCTCATGACCAAAATCCCTTAACGTGAGTTTTCGTTCCACTG
AGCGTCAGACCCCGTAGAAAAGATCAAAGGATCTTCTTGAGATCCTTTTTTTCTGCGCGTAATCTGCTGC
TTGCAAACAAAAAAACCACCGCTACCAGCGGTGGTTTGTTTGCCGGATCAAGAGCTACCAACTCTTTTTC
CGAAGGTAACTGGCTTCAGCAGAGCGCAGATACCAAATACTGTTCTTCTAGTGTAGCCGTAGTTAGGCCA
CCACTTCAAGAACTCTGTAGCACCGCCTACATACCTCGCTCTGCTAATCCTGTTACCAGTGGCTGCTGCC
AGTGGCGATAAGTCGTGTCTTACCGGGTTGGACTCAAGACGATAGTTACCGGATAAGGCGCAGCGGTCGG
GCTGAACGGGGGGTTCGTGCACACAGCCCAGCTTGGAGCGAACGACCTACACCGAACTGAGATACCTACA
GCGTGAGCTATGAGAAAGCGCCACGCTTCCCGAAGGGAGAAAGGCGGACAGGTATCCGGTAAGCGGCAGG
GTCGGAACAGGAGAGCGCACGAGGGAGCTTCCAGGGGGAAACGCCTGGTATCTTTATAGTCCTGTCGGGT
TTCGCCACCTCTGACTTGAGCGTCGATTTTTGTGATGCTCGTCAGGGGGGCGGAGCCTATGGAAAAACGC
CAGCAACGCGGCCTTTTTACGGTTCCTGGCCTTTTGCTGGCCTTTTGCTCACATGTTCTTTCCTGCGTTA
TCCCCTGATTCTGTGGATAACCGTATTACCGCCATGCATTAGTTATTAATAGTAATCAATTACGGGGTCA
TTAGTTCATAGCCCATATATGGAGTTCCG
Features (pLannotate 1.2.2; 15 found; start..end, strand, type, name):
      1..304     +  enhancer       CMV enhancer: human cytomegalovirus immediate early enhancer
    305..508     +  promoter       CMV promoter: human cytomegalovirus (CMV) immediate early promoter
    531..611     +  misc_feature   MCS: multiple cloning site
    619..1308    +  CDS            moxDendra2: moxDendra2 is a photoconvertible orange fluorescent protein published in 2017, derived from Dendronephthya sp..
   1327..1410    +  CDS            large T antigen (fragment): large T antigen from SV40 (simian virus 40)
   1433..1554    +  polyA_signal   SV40 poly(A) signal: SV40 polyadenylation signal
   1588..2016    -  rep_origin     f1 ori (sequence partly withheld): f1 bacteriophage origin of replication; arrow indicates direction of (+) strand synthesis
   2043..2147    +  promoter       AmpR promoter: bla
   2149..2506    +  promoter       SV40 promoter: SV40 enhancer and early promoter
   2541..3335    +  CDS            NeoR/KanR: aminoglycoside phosphotransferase from Tn5; aph(3')-II (or nptII); confers resistance to neomycin, kanamycin, and G418 (Geneticin®)
   3356..3508    +  CDS            ble (fragment): BLE_KLEPN - Experimental evidence at protein level: Swiss-Prot protein existence level 1. Binding protein with a strong affinity to the bleomycin family of antibiotics. Binds to CL990; an antimitotic-antibiotic compound. From Klebsiella pneumoniae.
   3567..3614    +  polyA_signal   HSV TK poly(A) signal: herpes simplex virus thymidine kinase polyadenylation signal (Cole and Stacy, 1985)
   3705..3721    -  polyA_signal   bGH poly(A) signal (fragment): bovine growth hormone polyadenylation signal
   3943..4531    +  rep_origin     ori: high-copy-number ColE1/pMB1/pBR322/pUC origin of replication
   4646..4705    +  enhancer       CMV enhancer (fragment): human cytomegalovirus immediate early enhancer
