[The description below was written by a language model from this plasmid's Addgene catalogue record and pLannotate feature annotations shown in this document.]
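Description:
N1-moxDendra2 is an empty mammalian expression backbone built on pEGFP-N1, in which the EGFP coding sequence was removed and replaced with moxDendra2 using the AgeI and NotI sites. It is designed for making fusions in which a protein of interest sits upstream of the fluorescent protein, so that moxDendra2 is attached at the C terminus of the inserted gene. The 4,705 nt plasmid replicates in E. coli from a high-copy ColE1/pUC-type origin and also carries an f1 phage origin. Selection relies on a single Tn5 NeoR/KanR gene driven by tandem bacterial (bla) and SV40 early promoters and terminated by the HSV TK polyadenylation signal, giving kanamycin resistance in bacteria and G418 resistance in transfected mammalian cells.

The expression cassette consists of the human CMV immediate early enhancer and promoter, a multiple cloning site, the moxDendra2 open reading frame and an SV40 polyadenylation signal. A gene cloned in frame into the multiple cloning site without a stop codon is transcribed from the CMV promoter as a moxDendra2 fusion. moxDendra2 is a photoconvertible fluorescent protein derived from Dendronephthya sp.; the associated publication describes it as an inert photoswitchable protein for oxidizing environments, which suggests use in tagging proteins in such cellular compartments for highlighting and tracking selected protein populations by photoconversion. The short large T antigen, ble and bGH poly(A) fragments in the automated annotation appear to be partial matches within backbone sequence rather than functional elements, and the CMV enhancer fragment at the end of the record simply continues the enhancer across the circular junction.
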