Addgene plasmid #89792: N1-moxDendra2
Purpose: (Empty Backbone) C-terminal fusion to moxDendra2
Depositing lab: Erik Snapp. Depositing organization: HHMI, Janelia Research Campus. Publication: moxDendra2: an inert photoswitchable protein for oxidizing environments. Kaberniuk AA, Morano NC, Verkhusha VV, Snapp EL. Chem Commun (Camb). 2017 Feb 9;53(13):2106-2109. doi: 10.1039/c6cc09997a. PubMed 28133646.
Backbone
  Vector backbone: pEGFP-N1
  Modifications to backbone: moxDendra2 inserted via AgeI/NotI restriction sites, removing EGFP
  Vector type: Mammalian Expression
  Promoter: CMV
  Tag / fusion protein: moxDendra2 (C terminal on backbone)
Growth in bacteria
  Bacterial resistance: Kanamycin, 50 μg/mL
  Growth temperature: 37°C
  Growth strain: DH5alpha
  Copy number: High Copy
Gene/Insert
  Cloning method: Restriction Enzyme
  Sequencing primers: 5′ CMV-F
Terms and licenses: Academic/Nonprofit Terms; Industry Terms: Not Available to Industry
How to cite: N1-moxDendra2 was a gift from Erik Snapp (Addgene plasmid # 89792 ; http://n2t.net/addgene:89792 ; RRID:Addgene_89792)
