>Addgene plasmid #89792 | N1-moxDendra2 | depositor partial sequence | sequence record 174051 | moxDendra2
ACCGGTCGCCACCATGAACACCCCGGGAATTAACCTGATCAAGGAGGACATGCGCGTGAAGGTGCACATG
GAGGGCAACGTGAACGGCCACGCCTTCGTGATCGAGGGCGAGGGCAAGGGCAAGCCCTACGAGGGCACCC
AGACCGCCCAGCTGACCGTGAAGGAGGGCGCCCCCCTGCCCTTCAGCTACGACATCCTGACCACCGCCGT
GCACTACGGCAACCGGGTGTTCACCAAGTACCCCGAGGACATCCCCGACTACTTCAAGCAGAGCTTCCCC
GAGGGCTACAGCTGGGAGCGCACCATGACCTTCGAGGACAAGGGCATCGCCACCATCCGCAGCGACATCA
GCCTGGAGGGCGACACCTTCTTCCAGAACGTGCGCTTCAAGGGCACCAACTTCCCCCCCAACGGCCCCGT
GATGCAGAAGAAGACCCTGAAGTGGGAGCCCAGCACCGAGAAGCTGCACGTGCGCGACGGCCTGCTGGTG
GGCAACATCAACATGGCCCTGCTGCTGGAGGGCGGCGGCCACTACCTGGCCGACTTCAAGACCACCTACA
AGGCCAAGAAGGTGGTGCAGCTGCCCGACGCCCACTTCGTGGACCACCGCATCGAGATCCTGGGCCAGGA
CAGCGACTACAACAAGGTGAAGCTGTACGAGCACGCCGTGGCCCGCTACAGCCCCCTGCCCAGCCAGGTG
TGGTAAGCGGCCGC
